>Addgene plasmid #128909 | JB85 | addgene full sequence | sequence record 254201 | Addgene NGS Result
GACGGATCGGGAGATCTCCCGATCCCCTATGGTGCACTCTCAGTACAATCTGCTCTGATGCCGCATAGTT
AAGCCAGTATCTGCTCCCTGCTTGTGTGTTGGAGGTCGCTGAGTAGTGCGCGAGCAAAATTTAAGCTACA
ACAAGGCAAGGCTTGACCGACAATTGCATGAAGAATCTGCTTAGGGTTAGGCGTTTTGCGCTGCTTCGCG
ATGTACGGGCCAGATATACGCGTTGACATTGATTATTGACTAGTTATTAATAGTAATCAATTACGGGGTC
ATTAGTTCATAGCCCATATATGGAGTTCCGCGTTACATAACTTACGGTAAATGGCCCGCCTGGCTGACCG
CCCAACGACCCCCGCCCATTGACGTCAATAATGACGTATGTTCCCATAGTAACGCCAATAGGGACTTTCC
ATTGACGTCAATGGGTGGAGTATTTACGGTAAACTGCCCACTTGGCAGTACATCAAGTGTATCATATGCC
AAGTACGCCCCCTATTGACGTCAATGACGGTAAATGGCCCGCCTGGCATTATGCCCAGTACATGACCTTA
TGGGACTTTCCTACTTGGCAGTACATCTACGTATTAGTCATCGCTATTACCATGGTGATGCGGTTTTGGC
AGTACATCAATGGGCGTGGATAGCGGTTTGACTCACGGGGATTTCCAAGTCTCCACCCCATTGACGTCAA
TGGGAGTTTGTTTTGGCACCAAAATCAACGGGACTTTCCAAAATGTCGTAACAACTCCGCCCCATTGACG
CAAATGGGCGGTAGGCGTGTACGGTGGGAGGTCTATATAAGCAGAGCTCTCTGGCTAACTAGAGAACCCA
CTGCTTACTGGCTTATCGAAATTAATACGACTCACTATAGGGAGACCCAAGCTGGCTAGCAAGCTTACCG
GTATGGCAGGAAAATCATCACTTTTTAAAGTAATTCTCCTTGGAGATGGTGGAGTTGGGAAGAATTCACT
TATGAACAGATATGTAACTAATAAGTTTGATACCCAGCTCTTCCATACAATAGGTGTGGAATTTTTAAAT
AAAGATTTGGAAGTGGATGGACATTTTGTTACCATGCAGATTTGGGACACGGCAGGTCAGGAGCGATTCC
GAAGCCTGAGGACACCATTTTACAGAGGTTCTGACTGCTGCCTGCTTACTTTTAGTGTCGATGATTCACA
AAGCTTCCAGAACTTAAGTAACTGGAAGAAAGAATTCATATATTATGCAGATGTGAAAGAGCCTGAGAGC
TTTCCTTTTGTGATTCTGGGTAACAAGATTGACATAAGCGAACGGCAGGTGTCTACAGAAGAAGCCCAAG
CTTGGTGCAGGGACAACGGCGACTATCCTTATTTTGAAACAAGTGCAAAAGATGCCACAAATGTGGCAGC
AGCCTTTGAGGAAGCGGTTCGAAGAGTTCTTGCTACCGAGGATAGGTCAGATCATTTGATTCAGACAGAC
ACAGTCAATCTTCACCGAAAGCCCAAGCCTAGCTCATCTCCGCGGGAATTCGGAGCCGGAGCTGGTACCA
TGGACAAGGACAACACCGTGCCCCTGAAGCTGATCGCCCTGCTGGCCAACGGCGAGTTCCACTCTGGCGA
GCAGCTGGGAGAGACCCTGGGAATGAGCAGAGCCGCCATCAACAAGCACATCCAGACACTGAGAGACTGG
GGAGTGGACGTGTTCACCGTGCCTGGCAAGGGCTACAGCCTGCCTGAGCCTATCCAGCTGCTGAACGCCA
AGCAGATCCTGGGACAGCTGGATGGCGGAAGCGTGGCCGTGCTGCCTGTGATCGACTCCACCAATCAGTA
CCTGCTGGACAGAATCGGAGAGCTGAAGTCCGGCGACGCCTGCATCGCCGAGTACCAGCAGGCTGGCAGA
GGAGGCAGAGGACGGAAGTGGTTCAGCCCATTCGGAGCCAACCTGTACCTGTCCATGTTCTGGAGACTGG
AGCAGGGACCTGCTGCTGCCATCGGACTGAGTCTGGTGATCGGAATCGTGATGGCCGAGGTGCTGAGAAA
GCTGGGAGCCGACAAGGTGAGAGTGAAGTGGCCTAATGACCTGTACCTCCAGGACCGCAAGCTGGCTGGC
ATCCTGGTGGAGCTGACAGGCAAGACAGGCGATGCCGCTCAGATCGTGATCGGAGCCGGAATCAACATGG
CCATGAGAAGAGTGGAGGAGAGCGTGGTGAACCAGGGCTGGATCACCCTGCAGGAGGCTGGCATCAACCT
GGACCGGAACACCCTGGCCGCCATGCTGATCAGAGAGCTGAGAGCCGCTCTGGAGCTGTTCGAGCAGGAG
GGACTGGCTCCTTACCTGAGCAGATGGGAGAAGCTGGACAACTTCATCAACAGACCTGTGAAGCTGATCA
TCGGCGACAAGGAAATCTTCGGCATCTCCAGAGGAATCGACAAGCAGGGAGCTCTGCTGCTGGAGCAGGA
CGGAATCATCAAGCCCTGGATGGGCGGAGAAATCTCCCTGAGAAGCGCAGAGAAGGGATCCGTCGACGGA
GCCGGTGCTGGCGCATACCCCTACGACGTGCCCGACTACGCAGGCTCCGCAGTTCCAGCGGTAGAAATCA
CCCACACCTTCTGGGAAAGGAACCTGCCCTCTGTTTCTGGCCTGCTGAAGATCATTGGATTTTCCACATC
AGTAACTGCCCTGGGGTTTGTGCTGTACAAATACAAGCTCCTGCCACGGTCTTGACCCGGGGATATCCAG
CACAGTGGCGGCCGCTCGAGTCTAGAGGGCCCGTTTAAACCCGCTGATCAGCCTCGACTGTGCCTTCTAG
TTGCCAGCCATCTGTTGTTTGCCCCTCCCCCGTGCCTTCCTTGACCCTGGAAGGTGCCACTCCCACTGTC
CTTTCCTAATAAAATGAGGAAATTGCATCGCATTGTCTGAGTAGGTGTCATTCTATTCTGGGGGGTGGGG
TGGGGCAGGACAGCAAGGGGGAGGATTGGGAAGACAATAGCAGGCATGCTGGGGATGCGGTGGGCTCTAT
GGCTTCTGAGGCGGAAAGAACCAGCTGGGGCTCTAGGGGGTATCCCC
[124 nt withheld, positions 3058-3181]
C
[91 nt withheld, positions 3183-3273]
A
[49 nt withheld, positions 3275-3323]
CCTTTGACGTTGGAGTCCACGTTCTTT
[37 nt withheld, positions 3351-3387]
ACCCTATCTCGGTCTATTCTTTTGATTTATAAGGGATTTTGCCGATTTCGGCCTATTGGTTAAAAAATGA
GCTGATTTAACAAAAATTTAACGCGAATTAATTCTGTGGAATGTGTGTCAGTTAGGGTGTGGAAAGTCCC
CAGGCTCCCCAGCAGGCAGAAGTATGCAAAGCATGCATCTCAATTAGTCAGCAACCAGGTGTGGAAAGTC
CCCAGGCTCCCCAGCAGGCAGAAGTATGCAAAGCATGCATCTCAATTAGTCAGCAACCATAGTCCCGCCC
CTAACTCCGCCCATCCCGCCCCTAACTCCGCCCAGTTCCGCCCATTCTCCGCCCCATGGCTGACTAATTT
TTTTTATTTATGCAGAGGCCGAGGCCGCCTCTGCCTCTGAGCTATTCCAGAAGTAGTGAGGAGGCTTTTT
TGGAGGCCTAGGCTTTTGCAAAAAGCTCCCGGGAGCTTGTATATCCATTTTCGGATCTGATCAAGAGACA
GGATGAGGATCGTTTCGCATGATTGAACAAGATGGATTGCACGCAGGTTCTCCGGCCGCTTGGGTGGAGA
GGCTATTCGGCTATGACTGGGCACAACAGACAATCGGCTGCTCTGATGCCGCCGTGTTCCGGCTGTCAGC
GCAGGGGCGCCCGGTTCTTTTTGTCAAGACCGACCTGTCCGGTGCCCTGAATGAACTGCAGGACGAGGCA
GCGCGGCTATCGTGGCTGGCCACGACGGGCGTTCCTTGCGCAGCTGTGCTCGACGTTGTCACTGAAGCGG
GAAGGGACTGGCTGCTATTGGGCGAAGTGCCGGGGCAGGATCTCCTGTCATCTCACCTTGCTCCTGCCGA
GAAAGTATCCATCATGGCTGATGCAATGCGGCGGCTGCATACGCTTGATCCGGCTACCTGCCCATTCGAC
CACCAAGCGAAACATCGCATCGAGCGAGCACGTACTCGGATGGAAGCCGGTCTTGTCGATCAGGATGATC
TGGACGAAGAGCATCAGGGGCTCGCGCCAGCCGAACTGTTCGCCAGGCTCAAGGCGCGCATGCCCGACGG
CGAGGATCTCGTCGTGACCCATGGCGATGCCTGCTTGCCGAATATCATGGTGGAAAATGGCCGCTTTTCT
GGATTCATCGACTGTGGCCGGCTGGGTGTGGCGGACCGCTATCAGGACATAGCGTTGGCTACCCGTGATA
TTGCTGAAGAGCTTGGCGGCGAATGGGCTGACCGCTTCCTCGTGCTTTACGGTATCGCCGCTCCCGATTC
GCAGCGCATCGCCTTCTATCGCCTTCTTGACGAGTTCTTCTGAGCGGGACTCTGGGGTTCGAAATGACCG
ACCAAGCGACGCCCAACCTGCCATCACGAGATTTCGATTCCACCGCCGCCTTCTATGAAAGGTTGGGCTT
CGGAATCGTTTTCCGGGACGCCGGCTGGATGATCCTCCAGCGCGGGGATCTCATGCTGGAGTTCTTCGCC
CACCCCAACTTGTTTATTGCAGCTTATAATGGTTACAAATAAAGCAATAGCATCACAAATTTCACAAATA
AAGCATTTTTTTCACTGCATTCTAGTTGTGGTTTGTCCAAACTCATCAATGTATCTTATCATGTCTGTAT
ACCGTCGACCTCTAGCTAGAGCTTGGCGTAATCATGGTCATAGCTGTTTCCTGTGTGAAATTGTTATCCG
CTCACAATTCCACACAACATACGAGCCGGAAGCATAAAGTGTAAAGCCTGGGGTGCCTAATGAGTGAGCT
AACTCACATTAATTGCGTTGCGCTCACTGCCCGCTTTCCAGTCGGGAAACCTGTCGTGCCAGCTGCATTA
ATGAATCGGCCAACGCGCGGGGAGAGGCGGTTTGCGTATTGGGCGCTCTTCCGCTTCCTCGCTCACTGAC
TCGCTGCGCTCGGTCGTTCGGCTGCGGCGAGCGGTATCAGCTCACTCAAAGGCGGTAATACGGTTATCCA
CAGAATCAGGGGATAACGCAGGAAAGAACATGTGAGCAAAAGGCCAGCAAAAGGCCAGGAACCGTAAAAA
GGCCGCGTTGCTGGCGTTTTTCCATAGGCTCCGCCCCCCTGACGAGCATCACAAAAATCGACGCTCAAGT
CAGAGGTGGCGAAACCCGACAGGACTATAAAGATACCAGGCGTTTCCCCCTGGAAGCTCCCTCGTGCGCT
CTCCTGTTCCGACCCTGCCGCTTACCGGATACCTGTCCGCCTTTCTCCCTTCGGGAAGCGTGGCGCTTTC
TCATAGCTCACGCTGTAGGTATCTCAGTTCGGTGTAGGTCGTTCGCTCCAAGCTGGGCTGTGTGCACGAA
CCCCCCGTTCAGCCCGACCGCTGCGCCTTATCCGGTAACTATCGTCTTGAGTCCAACCCGGTAAGACACG
ACTTATCGCCACTGGCAGCAGCCACTGGTAACAGGATTAGCAGAGCGAGGTATGTAGGCGGTGCTACAGA
GTTCTTGAAGTGGTGGCCTAACTACGGCTACACTAGAAGAACAGTATTTGGTATCTGCGCTCTGCTGAAG
CCAGTTACCTTCGGAAAAAGAGTTGGTAGCTCTTGATCCGGCAAACAAACCACCGCTGGTAGCGGTGGTT
TTTTTGTTTGCAAGCAGCAGATTACGCGCAGAAAAAAAGGATCTCAAGAAGATCCTTTGATCTTTTCTAC
GGGGTCTGACGCTCAGTGGAACGAAAACTCACGTTAAGGGATTTTGGTCATGAGATTATCAAAAAGGATC
TTCACCTAGATCCTTTTAAATTAAAAATGAAGTTTTAAATCAATCTAAAGTATATATGAGTAAACTTGGT
CTGACAGTTACCAATGCTTAATCAGTGAGGCACCTATCTCAGCGATCTGTCTATTTCGTTCATCCATAGT
TGCCTGACTCCCCGTCGTGTAGATAACTACGATACGGGAGGGCTTACCATCTGGCCCCAGTGCTGCAATG
ATACCGCGAGACCCACGCTCACCGGCTCCAGATTTATCAGCAATAAACCAGCCAGCCGGAAGGGCCGAGC
GCAGAAGTGGTCCTGCAACTTTATCCGCCTCCATCCAGTCTATTAATTGTTGCCGGGAAGCTAGAGTAAG
TAGTTCGCCAGTTAATAGTTTGCGCAACGTTGTTGCCATTGCTACAGGCATCGTGGTGTCACGCTCGTCG
TTTGGTATGGCTTCATTCAGCTCCGGTTCCCAACGATCAAGGCGAGTTACATGATCCCCCATGTTGTGCA
AAAAAGCGGTTAGCTCCTTCGGTCCTCCGATCGTTGTCAGAAGTAAGTTGGCCGCAGTGTTATCACTCAT
GGTTATGGCAGCACTGCATAATTCTCTTACTGTCATGCCATCCGTAAGATGCTTTTCTGTGACTGGTGAG
TACTCAACCAAGTCATTCTGAGAATAGTGTATGCGGCGACCGAGTTGCTCTTGCCCGGCGTCAATACGGG
ATAATACCGCGCCACATAGCAGAACTTTAAAAGTGCTCATCATTGGAAAACGTTCTTCGGGGCGAAAACT
CTCAAGGATCTTACCGCTGTTGAGATCCAGTTCGATGTAACCCACTCGTGCACCCAACTGATCTTCAGCA
TCTTTTACTTTCACCAGCGTTTCTGGGTGAGCAAAAACAGGAAGGCAAAATGCCGCAAAAAAGGGAATAA
GGGCGACACGGAAATGTTGAATACTCATACTCTTCCTTTTTCAATATTATTGAAGCATTTATCAGGGTTA
TTGTCTCATGAGCGGATACATATTTGAATGTATTTAGAAAAATAAACAAATAGGGGTTCCGCGCACATTT
CCCCGAAAAGTGCCACCTGACGTC
Features (pLannotate 1.2.2; 22 found; start..end, strand, type, name):
     28..80      -  misc_feature   bom (fragment): basis of mobility region from pBR322
    235..614     +  enhancer       CMV enhancer: human cytomegalovirus immediate early enhancer
    615..818     +  promoter       CMV promoter: human cytomegalovirus (CMV) immediate early promoter
    814..847     +  LTR            5' LTR (truncated) (fragment): truncated 5' long terminal repeat (LTR) from HIV-1
    863..881     +  promoter       T7 promoter: promoter for bacteriophage T7 RNA polymerase
    913..1509    +  CDS            RAB9A: RAB9A_HUMAN - Also known as RAB9. Experimental evidence at protein level: Swiss-Prot protein existence level 1. Involved in the transport of proteins between the endosomes and the trans Golgi network. Involved in the recruitment of SGSM2 to melanosomes and is required for the proper trafficking of melanogenic enzymes TYR, TYRP1 and DCT/TYRP2 to melanosomes in melanocytes. From Homo sapiens (Human).
   1546..2505    +  CDS            BirA(R118G): promiscuous R118G mutant of the E. coli biotin protein ligase (Cronan, 2005) also known as BirA* or BioID
   2572..2712    +  CDS            MAOA (fragment): AOFA_HUMAN - Experimental evidence at protein level: Swiss-Prot protein existence level 1. Catalyzes the oxidative deamination of biogenic and xenobiotic amines and has important functions in the metabolism of neuroactive and vasoactive amines in the central nervous system and peripheral tissues. MAOA preferentially oxidizes biogenic amines such as 5-hydroxytryptamine (5-HT), norepinephrine and epinephrine. From Homo sapiens (Human).
   2788..3012    +  polyA_signal   bGH poly(A) signal: bovine growth hormone polyadenylation signal
   3016..3037    +  promoter       SV40 promoter (fragment): SV40 enhancer and early promoter
   3058..3486    +  rep_origin     f1 ori (sequence partly withheld): f1 bacteriophage origin of replication; arrow indicates direction of (+) strand synthesis
   3500..3829    +  promoter       SV40 promoter: SV40 enhancer and early promoter
   3896..4687    +  CDS            neo: KKA2_KLEPN - Also known as kan, nptII. Experimental evidence at protein level: Swiss-Prot protein existence level 1. Resistance to kanamycin, neomycin, paromomycin, ribostamycin, butirosin and gentamicin B. From Klebsiella pneumoniae.
   4711..4869    +  CDS            ble (fragment): BLE_KLEPN - Experimental evidence at protein level: Swiss-Prot protein existence level 1. Binding protein with a strong affinity to the bleomycin family of antibiotics. Binds to CL990; an antimitotic-antibiotic compound. From Klebsiella pneumoniae.
   4864..4985    +  polyA_signal   SV40 poly(A) signal: SV40 polyadenylation signal
   5058..5074    -  protein_bind   lac operator: The lac repressor binds to the lac operator to inhibit transcription in E. coli. This inhibition can be relieved by adding lactose or isopropyl-β-D-thiogalactopyranoside (IPTG). lac repressor encoded by lacI
   5082..5112    -  promoter       lac promoter: promoter for the E. coli lac operon
   5127..5148    -  protein_bind   CAP binding site: CAP binding activates transcription in the presence of cAMP. E. coli catabolite activator protein
   5161..5253    -  CDS            lacI (fragment): lac repressor; lacI; The lac repressor binds to the lac operator to inhibit transcription in E. coli. This inhibition can be relieved by adding lactose or isopropyl-β-D-thiogalactopyranoside (IPTG).
   5436..6024    -  rep_origin     ori: high-copy-number ColE1/pMB1/pBR322/pUC origin of replication
   6195..7055    -  CDS            AmpR: β-lactamase; bla; confers resistance to ampicillin, carbenicillin, and related antibiotics
   7056..7160    -  promoter       AmpR promoter: bla
