[The description below was written by a language model from this plasmid's Addgene catalogue record and pLannotate feature annotations shown in this document.]
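Description:
JB85 is a mammalian expression plasmid built on a pcDNA3.1-type backbone (recorded as "cDNA3.12"), about 7.2 kb in size. It is maintained in E. coli through a high-copy ColE1/pUC origin and an ampicillin resistance gene. An f1 origin is also present. For mammalian cells it carries a neomycin phosphotransferase cassette, driven by the SV40 early promoter and ended by the SV40 poly(A) signal, which would allow G418 selection of stable lines. The short HIV-1 LTR, ble, lacI and bom hits in the feature table are small fragments, most likely backbone remnants or annotation artefacts rather than functional parts.

The payload is a single fusion open reading frame placed between the CMV immediate-early enhancer/promoter and the bGH polyadenylation signal, with a T7 promoter just upstream. It encodes human RAB9A followed by BirA(R118G), the promiscuous E. coli biotin ligase known as BirA* or BioID. After BirA* come an HA epitope tag, which is named in the insert but not annotated in the table, and a C-terminal fragment of human monoamine oxidase A. The "SN" in the insert name suggests a serine-to-asparagine Rab mutant of the kind usually used as a GDP-locked, inactive form, but the record does not define the mutation.

The MAO segment serves as a mitochondrial targeting anchor, so the Rab–BirA* chimera is relocated to mitochondria. There the ligase biotinylates nearby proteins, which can then be captured and identified. According to the stated purpose and the associated study, the construct is used for in vivo identification of GTPase interactors by mitochondrial relocalisation and proximity biotinylation. In that setting this variant would presumably be compared with other nucleotide-state forms.
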