Addgene plasmid #128909: JB85
Purpose: mammalian expression, proximity labelling, mitochondrial relocalisation
Depositing lab: Sean Munro. Publication: In vivo identification of GTPase interactors by mitochondrial relocalization and proximity biotinylation. Gillingham AK, Bertram J, Begum F, Munro S. Elife. 2019 Jul 11;8. pii: 45916. doi: 10.7554/eLife.45916. PubMed 31294692.
Backbone
  Vector backbone: cDNA3.12
  Vector type: Mammalian Expression
Growth in bacteria
  Bacterial resistance: Ampicillin, 100 μg/mL
  Growth temperature: 37°C
  Growth strain: DH5alpha
  Copy number: High Copy
Gene/Insert
  Gene/Insert name: Rab9ASN-BirA*-HA-MAO
  Species: H. sapiens (human)
  Entrez Gene: RAB9A (a.k.a. RAB9)
  Cloning method: Restriction Enzyme; 5′ cloning site Unknown (unknown if destroyed); 3′ cloning site Unknown (unknown if destroyed)
Terms and licenses: Academic/Nonprofit Terms; Industry Terms: Not Available to Industry
Depositor comments: Please visit https://www.biorxiv.org/content/10.1101/553206v2 for bioRxiv preprint.
How to cite: JB85 was a gift from Sean Munro (Addgene plasmid # 128909 ; http://n2t.net/addgene:128909 ; RRID:Addgene_128909)
